>Addgene plasmid #156523 | pD649-HAsp-IGSF23-Fc(DAPA)-AviTag-6xHis | addgene full sequence | sequence record 368860 | Addgene NGS Result
GGTCCGGATCGACGGTGTGGCGCGTGGCGGGGTAGTCGGCGAACGCGGCGGCGAGGGTGCGTACGGCCCT
GGGGACGTCGTCGCGGGTGGCGAGGCGCACCGTGGGCTTGTACTCGGTCATGGTTTAGTTCCTCACCTTG
TCGTATTATACTATGCCGATATACTATGCCGATGATTAATTGTCAACACGTGCTGATCAGATCCGAAAAT
GGATATACAAGCTCCCGGGAGCTTTTTGCAAAAGCCTAGGCCTCCAAAAAAGCCTCCTCACTACTTCTGG
AATAGCTCAGAGGCAGAGGCGGCCTCGGCCTCTGCATAAATAAAAAAAATTAGTCAGCCATGGGGCGGAG
AATGGGCGGAACTGGGCGGAGTTAGGGGCGGGATGGGCGGAGTTAGGGGCGGGACTATGGTTGCTGACTA
ATTGAGATGCATGCTTTGCATACTTCTGCCTGCTGGGGAGCCTGGGGACTTTCCACACCTGGTTGCTGAC
TAATTGAGATGCATGCTTTGCATACTTCTGCCTGCTGGGGAGCCTGGGGACTTTCCACACCCTAACTGAC
ACACATTCCACAGAATTAATTCGCGTTAAATTTTTGTTAAATCAGCTCATTTTTTAACCAATAGGCCGAA
ATCGGCAAAATCCCTTATAAATCAAAAGAATAGACCGAGATAGGGTTGAGTGTTGTGATGCAATTTCCTC
ATTTTATTAGGAAAGGACAGTGGGAGTGGCACCTTCCAGGGTCAAGGAAGGCACGGGGGAGGGGCAAACA
ACAGATGGCTGGCAACTAGAAGGCACAGTCGAGGCTGATTTTCTCTATCTATTTATTTTACTACTCAAGA
CTATCTTGCAAAGTAGAAGAACCCTGTCTGCAGTATGACGACCGTGTATACCCGATTGGCTTACCGGGTA
ACGCGTTGTGCCAGTGACTACAGGCCGGCCTTAGTGGTGATGGTGGTGGTGTTCATGCCACTCAATCTTC
TGAGCCTCGAAAATATCATTAAGACCGCTGCCGCCGGGGCTCAGGCTCAGGGACTTCTGGGTGTAGTGGT
TGTGCAGGGCCTCGTGCATCACGCTGCAGCTGAACACGTTGCCCTGCTGCCACCTGGACTTGTCCACGGT
CAGCTTGCTGTACAGGAAGAAGCTGCCGTCGCTGTCCAGCACTGGGGGGGTGGTCTTGTAGTTGTTCTCG
GGCTGGCCGTTGCTCTCCCACTCCACGGCGATATCGCTGGGGTAGAAGCCCTTCACCAGACAGGTCAGGG
ACACCTGGTTCTTGGTCATCTCCTCCCGGCTGGGGGGCAGGGTGTACACCTGGGGCTCCCGTGGCTGGCC
CTTGGCCTTGCTGATTGTCTTTTCGATTGGGGCAGCCAGGGCCTTGTTGGAGACTTTGCACTTGTATTCT
TTGCCGTTCAGCCAGTCCTGGTGCAGCACGGTCAGCACGGACACCACCCTGTAGGTGCTGTTGTACTGCT
CCTCTCTGGGCTTGGTCTTGGCGTTGTGCACCTCCACGCCGTCCACGTACCAGTTGAACTTCACCTCTGG
GTCCTCGTGGGACACGGCCACCACCACGCAGGTCACCTCGGGGGTCCTGCTGATCATCAGGGTGTCCTTG
GGCTTGGGGGGGAACAGGAACACGGAAGGCCCTCCCAGCAGTTCTGGAGCTGGGCAGGGGGGGCAGGTGT
GGGTCTTGTCGCCGCCCGGCGCGCCAGAGCCGCCGCTCAGAGACAGTGTAGGATCAGGTTCCATAGGCTC
GGCCTCGGTAGGCTGCATGATAGGCTTAGGCAGGCTGATGGTCACAGGCTCGGACACCAGCTGTTTCTTG
CTGTTGGTGGCGATACACATGTAGGTGCCCAGCTGCTCGCAAGACAGCCTTCTGATGAACAGCTTCTCGC
CCATGCCACAAGGCACTCCGCTAAAGGTCCAGCTCAGCACAGGCTCAGGGTCCATTGTCACGACCCACTG
CAGGATCACGCTGTAGTTCAGCTCGCTCTGGATCACGCCTCTGATGGCGGCAGGAAAGGTTTTCAGGGGC
ATCAGCTGCAGAACCAGATTAGCAGGAAAATCGCCGCCAGCGGCGTCCTTTTCCAGCATAGGATCGGTTG
TGGTTGTGGCGGCCGCAGCGAACACCAGGCAGAAGATGTAGCTCAGGGCAATGATGGTCTTCATGGTGGC
GCTAGCAGGCGCGTTTTCGATAGAACCGAGGTGCAGTTGGACCTGGGAGTGGACACCTGTGGAGAGAAAG
GCAAAGTGGATGTTATTCTATAGTGTCACCTAAATCGTATGTGTATGATACATAAGGTTATGTATTAATT
GTAGCCGCGTTCTAACGAAGCCAAGGGGGTGGGCCTATAGACTCTATAGGCGGTACTTACGTCACTCTTG
GCACGGGGAATCCGCGTTCCAATGCACCGTTCCCGGCCGCGGAGGCTGGATCGGTCCCGGTGTCTTCTAT
GGAGGTCAAAACAGCGTGGATGGCGTCTCCAGGCGATCTGACGGTTCACTAAACGAGCTCTGCTTATATA
GACCTCCCACCGTACACGCCTACCGCCCATTTGCGTCAATGGGGCGGAGTTGTTACGACATTTTGGAAAG
TCCCGTTGATTTTGGTGCCAAAACAAACTCCCATTGACGTCAATGGGGTGGAGACTTGGAAATCCCCGTG
AGTCAAACCGCTATCCACGCCCATTGATGTACTGCCAAAACCGCATCACCATGGTAATAGCGATGACTAA
TACGTAGATGTACTGCCAAGTAGGAAAGTCCCATAAGGTCATGTACTGGGCATAATGCCAGGCGGGCCAT
TTACCGTCATTGACGTCAATAGGGGGCGTACTTGGCATATGATACACTTGATGTACTGCCAAGTGGGCAG
TTTACCGTAAATACTCCACCCATTGACGTCAATGGAAAGTCCCTATTGGCGTTACTATGGGAACATACGT
CATTATTGACGTCAATGGGCGGGGGTCGTTGGGCGGTCAGCCAGGCGGGCCATTTACCGTAAGTTATGTA
ACGCGGAACTCCATATATGGGCTATGAACTAATGACCCCGTAATTGATTACTATTAATAACTAGTCAATA
ATCAATGCCAACATGGCGGTCATATTGGACATGAGCCAATATAAATGTACATATTATGATATAGATACAA
CGTATGCAATGGCCAATAGCCAATATTGATTTATGCTATATAACCAATGAATAATATGGCTAATGGCCAA
TATTGAGTCAACGCCACTGTGCATGAAGCTCGTAATTGTTATCCGCTCACAATTAAGGGCGACACAAAAT
TTATTCTAAATGATAATAAATACTGATAACATCTTATAGTTTGTATTATATTTTGTATTATCGTTGACAT
GTATAATTTTGATATCAAAAACTGATTTTCCCTTTATTATTTTCGAGATTTATTTTCTTAATTCTCTTTA
ACAAACTAGAAATATTGTATATACAAAAAATCATAAATAATAGATGAATAGTTTAATTATAGGTGTTCAT
CAATCGAAAAAGCAACGTATCTTATTTAAAGTGCGTTGCTTTTTTCTCATTTATAAGGTTAAATAATTCT
CATATATCAAGCAAAGTGACAGGCGCCCTTAAATATTCTGACAAATGCTCTTTCCCTAAACTCCCCCCAT
AAAAAAACCCGCCGAAGCGGGTTTTTACGTTATTTGCGGATTAACGATTACTCGTTATCAGAACCGCCCA
GGGGGCCCGAGCTTAAGACTGGCCGTCGTTTTACAACACAGAAAGAGTTTGTAGAAACGCAAAAAGGCCA
TCCGTCAGGGGCCTTCTGCTTAGTTTGATGCCTGGCAGTTCCCTACTCTCGCCTTCCGCTTCCTCGCTCA
CTGACTCGCTGCGCTCGGTCGTTCGGCTGCGGCGAGCGGTATCAGCTCACTCAAAGGCGGTAATACGGTT
ATCCACAGAATCAGGGGATAACGCAGGAAAGAACATGTGAGCAAAAGGCCAGCAAAAGGCCAGGAACCGT
AAAAAGGCCGCGTTGCTGGCGTTTTTCCATAGGCTCCGCCCCCCTGACGAGCATCACAAAAATCGACGCT
CAAGTCAGAGGTGGCGAAACCCGACAGGACTATAAAGATACCAGGCGTTTCCCCCTGGAAGCTCCCTCGT
GCGCTCTCCTGTTCCGACCCTGCCGCTTACCGGATACCTGTCCGCCTTTCTCCCTTCGGGAAGCGTGGCG
CTTTCTCATAGCTCACGCTGTAGGTATCTCAGTTCGGTGTAGGTCGTTCGCTCCAAGCTGGGCTGTGTGC
ACGAACCCCCCGTTCAGCCCGACCGCTGCGCCTTATCCGGTAACTATCGTCTTGAGTCCAACCCGGTAAG
ACACGACTTATCGCCACTGGCAGCAGCCACTGGTAACAGGATTAGCAGAGCGAGGTATGTAGGCGGTGCT
ACAGAGTTCTTGAAGTGGTGGGCTAACTACGGCTACACTAGAAGAACAGTATTTGGTATCTGCGCTCTGC
TGAAGCCAGTTACCTTCGGAAAAAGAGTTGGTAGCTCTTGATCCGGCAAACAAACCACCGCTGGTAGCGG
TGGTTTTTTTGTTTGCAAGCAGCAGATTACGCGCAGAAAAAAAGGATCTCAAGAAGATCCTTTGATCTTT
TCTACGGGGTCTGACGCTCAGTGGAACGACGCGCGCGTAACTCACGTTAAGGGATTTTGGTCATGAGCAA
GGGGTGTTATGAGCCATATTCAGGTATAAATGGGCTCGCGATAATGTTCAGAATTGGTTAATTGGTTGTA
ACACTGACCCCTATTTGTTTATTTTTCTAAATACATTCAAATATGTATCCGCTCATGAGACAATAACCCT
GATAAATGCTTCAATAATATTGAAAAAGGAAGAATATGAGTATTCAACATTTCCGTGTCGCCCTTATTCC
CTTTTTTGCGGCATTTTGCCTTCCTGTTTTTGCTCACCCAGAAACGCTGGTGAAAGTAAAAGATGCTGAA
GATCAGTTGGGTGCACGAGTGGGTTACATCGAACTGGATCTCAACAGCGGTAAGATCCTTGAGAGTTTTC
GCCCCGAAGAACGTTTTCCAATGATGAGCACTTTTAAAGTTCTGCTATGTGGCGCGGTATTATCCCGTAT
TGACGCCGGGCAAGAGCAACTCGGTCGCCGCATACACTATTCTCAGAATGACTTGGTTGAGTACTCACCA
GTCACAGAAAAGCATCTTACGGATGGCATGACAGTAAGAGAATTATGCAGTGCTGCCATAACCATGAGTG
ATAACACTGCGGCCAACTTACTTCTGACAACGATCGGAGGACCGAAGGAGCTAACCGCTTTTTTGCACAA
CATGGGGGATCATGTAACTCGCCTTGATCGTTGGGAACCGGAGCTGAATGAAGCCATACCAAACGACGAG
CGTGACACCACGATGCCTGTAGCGATGGCAACAACGTTGCGCAAACTATTAACTGGCGAACTACTTACTC
TAGCTTCCCGGCAACAATTAATAGACTGGATGGAGGCGGATAAAGTTGCAGGACCACTTCTGCGCTCGGC
CCTTCCGGCTGGCTGGTTTATTGCTGATAAATCCGGAGCCGGTGAGCGTGGTTCTCGCGGTATCATCGCA
GCGCTGGGGCCAGATGGTAAGCCCTCCCGTATCGTAGTTATCTACACGACGGGGAGTCAGGCAACTATGG
ATGAACGAAATAGACAGATCGCTGAGATAGGTGCCTCACTGATTAAGCATTGGTAATGACCATGATTACG
CCAAGCTCTAGCTAGAGGTCGACGGTATACAGACATGATAAGATACATTGATGAGTTTGGACAAACCACA
ACTAGAATGCAGTGAAAAAAATGCTTTATTTGTGAAATTTGTGATGCTATTGCTTTATTTGTAACCATTA
TAAGCTGCAATAAACAAGTTGGGGTGGGCGAAGAACTCCAGCATGAGATCCCCGCGCTGGAGGATCATCC
AGCCGGCGTCCCGGAAAACGATTCCGAAGCCCAACCTTTCATAGAAGGCGGCGGTGGAATCGAAATCTCG
TAGCACGTGTCAGGCACCGGGCTTGCGGGTCATGCACCAGGTGCGCGGTCCTTCGGGCACCTCGACGTCG
GCGGTGACGGTGAAGCCGAGCCGCTCGTAGAAGGGGAGGTTGCGGGGCGCGGATGTCTCCAGGAAGGCGG
GCACCCCGGCGCGCTCGGCCGCCTCCACTCCGGGGAGCACGACGGCGCTGCCCAGACCCTTGCCCTGGTG
GTCGGGCGAGACGCCGACGGTGGCCAGGAACCACGCGGGCTCCTTGGGCCGGTGCGGCGCCAGGAGGCCT
TCCATCTGTTGCTGCGCGGCCAGCCGGGAACCGCTCAACTCGGCCATGCGCGGGCCGATCTCGGCGAACA
CCGCCCCCGCTTCGACGCTCTCCGGCGTGGTCCAGACCGCCACCGCGGCGCCGTCGTCCGCGACCCACAC
CTTGCCGATGTCGAGCCCGACGCGCGTGAGGAAGAGTTCTTGCAGCTCGGTGACCCGCTCGATGTGGC
Features (pLannotate 1.2.2; 21 found; start..end, strand, type, name):
    140..187     -  promoter       EM7 promoter: synthetic bacterial promoter&nbsp
    235..564     -  promoter       SV40 promoter: SV40 enhancer and early promoter
    578..686     -  rep_origin     f1 ori (fragment): f1 bacteriophage origin of replication; arrow indicates direction of (+) strand synthesis
    687..798     -  polyA_signal   bGH poly(A) signal: bovine growth hormone polyadenylation signal
   1013..1690    -  CDS            IGHG1 (fragment): IGHG1_HUMAN - Experimental evidence at protein level: Swiss-Prot protein existence level 1. Constant region of immunoglobulin heavy chains. Immunoglobulins, also known as antibodies, are membrane-bound or secreted glycoproteins produced by B lymphocytes. In the recognition phase of humoral immunity, the membrane-bound immunoglobulins serve as receptors which, upon binding of a specific antigen, trigger the clonal expansion and differentiation of B lymphocytes into immunoglobulins- secreting plasma cells. Secreted immunoglobulins mediate the effector phase of humoral immunity, which results in
   1706..2107    -  CDS            IGSF23 (fragment): IGS23_HUMAN - Experimental evidence at transcript level: Swiss-Prot protein existence level 2. From Homo sapiens (Human).
   2216..2253    -  CDS            IgH signal sequence (fragment): signal sequence from the mouse immunoglobulin heavy chain variable region
   2257..2275    -  promoter       SP6 promoter: promoter for bacteriophage SP6 RNA polymerase
   2327..2370    -  intron         CMV intron (fragment): modified intron A from human cytomegalovirus
   2506..2709    -  promoter       CMV promoter: human cytomegalovirus (CMV) immediate early promoter
   2710..3013    -  enhancer       CMV enhancer: human cytomegalovirus immediate early enhancer
   3256..3272    -  protein_bind   lac operator: The lac repressor binds to the lac operator to inhibit transcription in E. coli. This inhibition can be relieved by adding lactose or isopropyl-β-D-thiogalactopyranoside (IPTG). lac repressor encoded by lacI
   3728..3747    +  CDS            lacZα (fragment): LacZα fragment of β-galactosidase; lacZ fragment
   3772..3789    -  terminator     rrnB T2 terminator (fragment): transcription terminator T2 from the E. coli rrnB gene
   4014..4602    -  rep_origin     ori: high-copy-number ColE1/pMB1/pBR322/pUC origin of replication
   4713..4737    +  CDS            KanR (fragment): aminoglycoside phosphotransferase; aph(3')-Ia; confers resistance to kanamycin
   4767..4863    +  promoter       AmpR promoter (fragment): bla
   4866..5726    +  CDS            AmpR: β-lactamase; bla; confers resistance to ampicillin, carbenicillin, and related antibiotics
   5779..5900    -  polyA_signal   SV40 poly(A) signal: SV40 polyadenylation signal
   5895..6020    -  CDS            ble (fragment): BLE_KLEPN - Experimental evidence at protein level: Swiss-Prot protein existence level 1. Binding protein with a strong affinity to the bleomycin family of antibiotics. Binds to CL990; an antimitotic-antibiotic compound. From Klebsiella pneumoniae.
   6030..121     -  CDS            PuroR (fragment) (across the origin): puromycin N-acetyltransferase; pac from Streptomyces; confers resistance to puromycin
