[The description below was written by a language model from this plasmid's Addgene catalogue record and pLannotate feature annotations shown in this document.]
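Description:
pD649-HAsp-IGSF23-Fc(DAPA)-AviTag-6xHis is a mammalian expression plasmid built on the pD649 backbone for producing the extracellular domain of human IGSF23 as a secreted Fc fusion protein. It is propagated in E. coli as a high-copy plasmid through a ColE1/pUC-type origin and selected with ampicillin via a complete β-lactamase gene. The sequenced record is 6,508 nt, which matches the stated backbone plus the 402 bp insert.

Expression is driven by the CMV immediate-early enhancer and promoter, followed by a fragment of CMV intron A. An SP6 promoter lies just upstream of the coding region and also serves as a sequencing primer site. The open reading frame begins with a signal peptide that directs secretion. The name labels it "HAsp", whereas the automated annotation matched a fragment of a mouse immunoglobulin heavy-chain signal sequence, so its exact identity is not settled by the record. The IGSF23 ectodomain sits between two retained eight-base cloning sites and is fused at its C terminus to a human IgG1 Fc carrying D265A and P329A (DAPA) substitutions, which are generally used to blunt Fc effector functions. An AviTag for site-specific enzymatic biotinylation and a 6xHis tag for metal-affinity purification follow, although the feature table does not annotate either tag. The transcript ends at a bGH polyadenylation signal.

A second cassette has SV40 and EM7 promoters ahead of sequence annotated only as PuroR and ble fragments, with an SV40 poly(A) signal. The record does not specify a mammalian selection marker. The depositor notes that some plasmids in this collection may carry an IS4-like transposase upstream of the CMV promoter, but none is annotated here. The construct belongs to a collection used to map protein–protein interactions among human IgSF cell-surface proteins.
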