Addgene plasmid #156523: pD649-HAsp-IGSF23-Fc(DAPA)-AviTag-6xHis
Purpose: Mammalian expression of cell-surface protein extracellular domain fused to Fc(DAPA)-Avi-6xHis. Protein is secreted from cells.
Depositing lab: Chris Garcia. Depositing organization: Stanford University. Publication: A Human IgSF Cell-Surface Interactome Reveals a Complex Network of Protein-Protein Interactions. Wojtowicz WM, Vielmetter J, Fernandes RA, Siepe DH, Eastman CL, Chisholm GB, Cox S, Klock H, Anderson PW, Rue SM, Miller JJ, Glaser SM, Bragstad ML, Vance J, Lam AW, Lesley SA, Zinn K, Garcia KC. Cell. 2020 Aug 20;182(4):1027-1043.e17. doi: 10.1016/j.cell.2020.07.025. PubMed 32822567.
Backbone
  Vector backbone: pD649
  Backbone size w/o insert (bp): 6106
  Vector type: Mammalian Expression
Growth in bacteria
  Bacterial resistance: Ampicillin, 100 μg/mL
  Growth temperature: 37°C
  Growth strain: DH5alpha
  Copy number: High Copy
Gene/Insert
  Gene/Insert name: IGSF23 (alt name: IGS23)
  Species: H. sapiens (human)
  Insert size (bp): 402
  Mutation: Fc region of human IgG contains D265A and P329A mutations (DAPA)
  Entrez Gene: IGSF23
  Promoter: CMV/SP6
  Tag / fusion protein: Fc(DAPA)-AviTag-6xHis (C terminal on backbone)
  Cloning method: Restriction Enzyme; 5′ cloning site GCGGCCGC (not destroyed); 3′ cloning site GGCGCGCC (not destroyed)
  Sequencing primers: 5′ ATTTAGGTGACACTATAG; 3′ CACGTACCAGTTGAACTTCACC
Resource information
  A portion of this plasmid was derived from a plasmid made by: synthesis by ThermoFisher
Terms and licenses: Academic/Nonprofit Terms; Industry Terms: Not Available to Industry
Depositor comments: Some plasmids in this collection may have an IS4-like element ISVsa5 family transposase upstream of the CMV promoter.
How to cite: pD649-HAsp-IGSF23-Fc(DAPA)-AviTag-6xHis was a gift from Chris Garcia (Addgene plasmid # 156523 ; http://n2t.net/addgene:156523 ; RRID:Addgene_156523)
